Addgene plasmid #74286: pR26 CAG AsiSI/MluI
Purpose: Gene targeting vector for the mouse Rosa26 locus, including a CAG promoter and loxP flanked stop cassette, for cloning into AsiSI or Mlui
Depositing lab: Ralf Kuehn. Depositing organization: Max-Delbrueck-Centrum fuer Molekulare Medizin (MDC). Publication: Efficient generation of Rosa26 knock-in mice using CRISPR/Cas9 in C57BL/6 zygotes. Chu VT, Weber T, Graf R, Sommermann T, Petsch K, Sack U, Volchkov P, Rajewsky K, Kuhn R. BMC Biotechnol. 2016 Jan 16;16(1):4. doi: 10.1186/s12896-016-0234-4. PubMed 26772810.
Backbone
  Vector backbone: Bluescript
Growth in bacteria
  Bacterial resistance: Ampicillin, 100 μg/mL
  Growth temperature: 37°C
  Growth strain: DH5alpha
  Copy number: High Copy
Gene/Insert
  Gene/Insert name: Rosa26 5-homology region
  Species: M. musculus (mouse)
  Cloning method: Restriction Enzyme; 5′ cloning site I-SceI (not destroyed); 3′ cloning site XbaI (destroyed during cloning)
  Sequencing primers: 5′ M13 forward; 3′ M13 reverse
Terms and licenses: Academic/Nonprofit Terms; Industry Terms: Not Available to Industry
How to cite: pR26 CAG AsiSI/MluI was a gift from Ralf Kuehn (Addgene plasmid # 74286 ; http://n2t.net/addgene:74286 ; RRID:Addgene_74286)
