[The description below was written by a language model from this plasmid's Addgene catalogue record and pLannotate feature annotations shown in this document.]
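Description:
pR26 CAG AsiSI/MluI is a gene targeting (knock-in donor) vector for the mouse Rosa26 locus, built on a Bluescript backbone of roughly 12.6 kb. It is maintained in E. coli as a high-copy plasmid through the ColE1/pUC origin and selected with ampicillin via the β-lactamase gene. The backbone also carries an f1 origin, lac promoter/lacZα remnants and flanking T3 and T7 promoters. Two sequence records are annotated, one the reverse complement and a different start point of the other. They show the same parts in the same order, differing mainly in how much of the left arm is annotated.

The targeting cassette sits between a short left homology arm and a much longer (about 4.3 kb) right homology arm, both from intron 1 of mouse Rosa26. Downstream of the left arm are an adenovirus major late splice acceptor and SV40-derived intron and poly(A) sequences. A single FRT site follows, and then the CAG promoter (CMV enhancer, chicken β-actin promoter and chimeric intron). Next comes a loxP-flanked stop cassette consisting of a puromycin N-acetyltransferase gene with an SV40 poly(A) signal, followed by a bGH poly(A) signal and a further SV40 poly(A) signal before the right arm. According to the catalogue entry, a gene of interest is cloned into the AsiSI or MluI sites. These sites are not annotated in the tables but presumably lie between the second loxP site and the bGH poly(A) signal. In that arrangement the stop cassette terminates CAG-driven transcription until Cre recombinase excises it, making transgene expression Cre-dependent. As deposited, the vector carries no cargo gene. The associated work concerns generating Rosa26 knock-in mice by CRISPR/Cas9-assisted targeting in C57BL/6 zygotes.
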