Features (pLannotate 1.2.2; 36 found; start..end, strand, type, name):
      1..589     +  rep_origin     ori: high-copy-number ColE1/pMB1/pBR322/pUC origin of replication
    772..864     +  CDS            lacI (fragment): lac repressor; lacI; The lac repressor binds to the lac operator to inhibit transcription in E. coli. This inhibition can be relieved by adding lactose or isopropyl-β-D-thiogalactopyranoside (IPTG).
    877..898     +  protein_bind   CAP binding site: CAP binding activates transcription in the presence of cAMP. E. coli catabolite activator protein
    913..943     +  promoter       lac promoter: promoter for the E. coli lac operon
    947..969     +  protein_bind   lac operator (fragment): The lac repressor binds to the lac operator to inhibit transcription in E. coli. This inhibition can be relieved by adding lactose or isopropyl-β-D-thiogalactopyranoside (IPTG). lac repressor encoded by lacI
   1012..1030    +  promoter       T3 promoter: promoter for bacteriophage T3 RNA polymerase
   1044..1067    +  misc_feature   MCS (fragment): pBluescript multiple cloning site
   1080..5420    -  misc_feature   Rosa26 right arm: right homology arm from intron 1 of the mouse Rosa26 gene (Soriano, 1999)
   5493..5627    +  polyA_signal   SV40 poly(A) signal: SV40 polyadenylation signal
   5632..5649    +  promoter       T7 promoter (fragment): promoter for bacteriophage T7 RNA polymerase
   5668..5689    -  promoter       SV40 promoter (fragment): SV40 enhancer and early promoter
   5693..5917    -  polyA_signal   bGH poly(A) signal: bovine growth hormone polyadenylation signal
   5935..5953    +  misc_feature   MCS (fragment): pBluescript multiple cloning site
   6044..6077    -  protein_bind   loxP: Cre-mediated recombination occurs in the 8-bp core sequence (GCATACAT). Cre recombinase
   6079..6213    -  polyA_signal   SV40 poly(A) signal: SV40 polyadenylation signal
   6236..6319    -  CDS            large T antigen (fragment): large T antigen from SV40 (simian virus 40)
   6328..6393    -  CDS            dmpM (fragment): DMPM_STRAD - Protein inferred from homology: Swiss-Prot protein existence level 3. From Streptomyces alboniger.
   6443..7042    -  CDS            PuroR: puromycin N-acetyltransferase; pac from Streptomyces alboniger; confers resistance to puromycin
   7117..7138    +  misc_feature   MCS (fragment): pUC18/19 multiple cloning site
   7139..7172    -  protein_bind   loxP: Cre-mediated recombination occurs in the 8-bp core sequence (GCATACAT). Cre recombinase
   7219..8235    -  intron         chimeric intron: chimera between introns from chicken β-actin and rabbit β-globin
   8236..8512    -  promoter       chicken β-actin promoter: No description available
   8514..8893    -  enhancer       CMV enhancer: human cytomegalovirus immediate early enhancer
   8908..8955    -  protein_bind   FRT: FLP-mediated recombination occurs in the 8-bp core sequence TCTAGAAA (Turan and Bode, 2011). FLP recombinase from the Saccharomyces cerevisiae 2μ plasmid
   8981..9064    +  CDS            large T antigen (fragment): large T antigen from SV40 (simian virus 40)
   9087..9221    +  polyA_signal   SV40 poly(A) signal: SV40 polyadenylation signal
   9268..9333    -  intron         small t intron: SV40 (simian virus 40) small t antigen intron
   9335..9409    -  CDS            small t antigen (fragment): SV40 (simian virus 40) small t antigen
   9553..9571    +  misc_feature   MCS (fragment): pBluescript multiple cloning site
   9577..9680    -  misc_feature   Ad SA: adenovirus major late transcript splice acceptor (Friedrich and Soriano, 1991)
   9703..10496   -  misc_feature   Rosa26 left arm: left homology arm from intron 1 of the mouse Rosa26 gene (Soriano, 1999)
  10825..10843   -  promoter       T7 promoter: promoter for bacteriophage T7 RNA polymerase
  10851..11006   +  CDS            lacZα (fragment): LacZα fragment of β-galactosidase; lacZ fragment
  11037..11465   -  rep_origin     f1 ori (sequence partly withheld): f1 bacteriophage origin of replication; arrow indicates direction of (+) strand synthesis
  11492..11596   +  promoter       AmpR promoter: bla
  11597..12457   +  CDS            AmpR: β-lactamase; bla; confers resistance to ampicillin, carbenicillin, and related antibiotics
>Addgene plasmid #74286 | pR26 CAG AsiSI/MluI | addgene full sequence | sequence record 478582 | Addgene Long Read Sequencing Result
TTGAGATCCTTTTTTTCTGCGCGTAATCTGCTGCTTGCAAACAAAAAAACCACCGCTACCAGCGGTGGTT
TGTTTGCCGGATCAAGAGCTACCAACTCTTTTTCCGAAGGTAACTGGCTTCAGCAGAGCGCAGATACCAA
ATACTGTTCTTCTAGTGTAGCCGTAGTTAGGCCACCACTTCAAGAACTCTGTAGCACCGCCTACATACCT
CGCTCTGCTAATCCTGTTACCAGTGGCTGCTGCCAGTGGCGATAAGTCGTGTCTTACCGGGTTGGACTCA
AGACGATAGTTACCGGATAAGGCGCAGCGGTCGGGCTGAACGGGGGGTTCGTGCACACAGCCCAGCTTGG
AGCGAACGACCTACACCGAACTGAGATACCTACAGCGTGAGCTATGAGAAAGCGCCACGCTTCCCGAAGG
GAGAAAGGCGGACAGGTATCCGGTAAGCGGCAGGGTCGGAACAGGAGAGCGCACGAGGGAGCTTCCAGGG
GGAAACGCCTGGTATCTTTATAGTCCTGTCGGGTTTCGCCACCTCTGACTTGAGCGTCGATTTTTGTGAT
GCTCGTCAGGGGGGCGGAGCCTATGGAAAAACGCCAGCAACGCGGCCTTTTTACGGTTCCTGGCCTTTTG
CTGGCCTTTTGCTCACATGTTCTTTCCTGCGTTATCCCCTGATTCTGTGGATAACCGTATTACCGCCTTT
GAGTGAGCTGATACCGCTCGCCGCAGCCGAACGACCGAGCGCAGCGAGTCAGTGAGCGAGGAAGCGGAAG
AGCGCCCAATACGCAAACCGCCTCTCCCCGCGCGTTGGCCGATTCATTAATGCAGCTGGCACGACAGGTT
TCCCGACTGGAAAGCGGGCAGTGAGCGCAACGCAATTAATGTGAGTTAGCTCACTCATTAGGCACCCCAG
GCTTTACACTTTATGCTTCCGGCTCGTATGTTGTGTGGAATTGTGAGCGGATAACAATTTCACACAGGAA
ACAGCTATGACCATGATTACGCCAAGCGCGCAATTAACCCTCACTAAAGGGAACAAAAGCTGGATCAAGC
TTATCGATACCGTCGACGGTATCGATAAGCTAGATGTCCTGAAATATTTCTATCAGAACAAGGTAGTATA
AAGCTGGTAGGTATACAAAACGCTAGACTAGTTTCTATCCCTGACCCTTAATCTGCTAGTATATCCGTAG
GAAGTTGCTTAAGTGCCACTAGTACCAACAGCCTCTGTTAGAGTGAACAGTAGATTTTAATGAAGGGCCA
ATAAAGACCACTTAAGACTACTGACTGAATTAAAAATCCACCCAGTGGAGTTAGTATTGGTTATAGTTAT
ATAACAAAATATCCAACTTAGCCAGGCGTGGTGGTGCACGCCTTTAATCCCGGCACTCAGGAGGCAGAGG
CAGGCGGATTTCTGAGTTCGAGGCCAGCCTGGTCTACAAAGTGAGTTCCAGGACAGCCAGGGCTATACAG
AGAAACCCTGTCTCGAAAAACCAAAAAAAAAAAAAAAAAGGAAAAAAAATATGGCTTGAAAACATGCTAT
TGTTGTCAAAAGGAGATCCAAACAAGTATTTCTTTGAACAAAAATTATGTAGAAAACAGGGTGATAAAGA
ACAAGGGCTTTTTAAAAAAGGCCAGCATTATTTGAGATATACAAGTGACTCCAATTCAAGCCTAAAGGCC
ACTCAATGCTCACTAACAGTGCTAATCAGAATCAATTCCTTAGCCCAGTCAAAAATAGTCCTGAATATCT
TCTGGATAAACATGTCCTCCAACATATAAACTAGTATACACTAACAAAACGTCTCAACTTCAAGGTGAAA
TGCTTGACTCCTAGACTTGTGACCCAGCAAAGTGCTCTATAGGTAGGGTTACTAGGTCAGAGAGTCTTGC
CTGCAAACCACAATTATACAATTCCACCAAATGTAAGACATGTAAAAATGACTTATTTAGCTCAGGTTTT
GAAAATTAAAAATCAAACCCACAAAGACCTAACTTTCACATTAAGTACAAATGTTTAACATATATAACAT
GTTTTGCCTTGATATATGAAATCATATGACATCACCTGACAGGAAACTTAAGTTTATTTGAACAACAATC
AGCCTAAGGTAGGCCTAGCACATGATCAGGATAGTGCAGGGAAACCCAAAGAAGTGCTTCTGAGTATAAA
CCAAGAGACCTCGAAATAGCAGCTTTGTTCTGTATCTCATGGGCTTTAACTATCACTTGAAAACAATTTC
ACAAATCACAAAACCAACATTTGTTTAGTTTCCAACTCTGCCTATTCACCGGAGAAATCCATGTCCCAAT
TTGATGGGGGAAAACTTGAATGAAATATTATTTGGAATATTTTAATATCCCTGTGTATATGCAGATGGTT
TAAAGACAGGTAACCTTAACTGTAGTTTCTTGGTTGTCTGCCTTGTTTTTTGAAATATGCTCTCACCAGG
AGCCTGCCAAGTAACTACTCTTGTGTGCTCAGCAAGTCCTAGGGATCCCTTAAGCATGCTCTAACAGGCC
TGGCTTTTTTTTTTAAAAAGTAGGTTGCGGTGATAATAATTCAAGTTTTCATCACTTGAAACACATTTTA
CCAACTATCACCCAAGCTCCCTTAGTGTGTCCCCTATAAAAGAATCTGACCTGCAAGTTCCAAAAGTATT
ACTACATTTTAACCTTAGTATTCAGGAGACAAAAGCAGGCAGAACTTTAGTCTACATATCTTGTTGCAGA
TCAGGCAGAGATACATAGTGAGACCCTGCCTCAGGAAAAGCTATCATTTTTATATTCACAGTAAGCAAAT
TAACATTAAAAGTCAGAAATTCTTAATTTGACTTTGGCTGTGAAGAATTTGGATTCTCTGGATTTGAAAC
TAGAAAATCTGATTAAGCGATGCAACAGTTTCTGTATACTAAAACTCTAAGACCCTTGGTTCTAAAGATA
CCACATTTAAAAAAAAAGTTAAGTATAAGACAAAAAGCCTTAATAGCTCTTTTATAGGGGAGGGACTCAT
TTAATATTAGTCCACCTCACTCCTCATAACTATTTTATGAGGTTTATTATATAACCCATTTTTTAAAAAA
AAAATTAAAGGACAATTTTAGTGTTTGAAAGATTTCCCAACCCCACCCTGGAAATCAGGCTGCAAATCTC
AGCAGCTGCCCTTAGAAGGCAAAAAGCCATGCCATTTAAGCCATGGGAAGTTAGTAGCAAACAAGAGACC
ACATGGCAGGAAGGAGGCTTTAAAGAAAGCCCACAGTGTCAAAAGACCCAACCAACAGCAGAGACAGAAA
AAATAATACCCAAATCTCATCAGAAAGGTAGACGGATTTAGCCACATCCATAGTGGCTCATTAGGGAATG
CTTCAATTATAATTTTATGAAATCTCAGAGCCCCCCTCCCCAACAGGGTTTCTGTGTGTATTCCTGGCTA
TCCTAGATAGAACTTGATGTGTAGACCAGGCTGGGCTCAAACTCAGAGATCTGCCTGTCTCTGCCTCCAG
AGTGCTGGGATTAAAGGCATAAAGGCAAGCACCACCACTGGCTGGCTAAACTCTGGCCCTACATTTTTGA
AATCCAAAATTATCATTACTTGCTTTCATGTTTAGTAATGGCTGCAGACTTAGCTTTCAGCTTTGTATAG
ATGAAGCACAAAAGTTAAGTAAAGCTAGCAGTTTAAACAAATAGGATACTAGAAGTTCAATTTTTATTTC
TTTATTGCTTAGTGTAAGAGAAAAGACATTAAAGTCTGCATTGGTCTTCTGTATCCCACAAGTCTGCAGT
TATGGCTCCTCTGTCCACAGTTACACTTCAAATAAAAATTAGTTCCTTGGTAACATTTCCAGTGCTTAAA
GAGTAATTTGATTATTGGCTACCATATTGGAACAAACACAAAGTATTTCATTACTTCAGTAAATTCTACT
GGAGACAGTATTCTCTTTAAAAAAAAAAAAAAGAAGAAGAAGGAGGATTTATTTATTTAATGTGAATACA
CTTGTGGTCTTCAGACACACCAGAAGAGGGCATCAGATCCCATTACAGATGGTTGTGAGCCACCATGTGG
TTGCTGGGAATTGAACTCAGGACTTCTGGAAGAGCAGTCTGTGCTCTTGAACTCCGAGCCACCTCTCCAG
CCCCTGGATAGTATTATTATAGAGCACAAGCACACACAACACAACAACCTAAAAACCAAGCTTCACAAAT
ACATTTGTTGCTTAATCATTTTACTTGTGTTTGGCTACAAGTCAAGCAAAATTATAGGTCCTGAAGAAGC
TTGGCAAAATCACATTTAGACCAGCAATAACGTGTAGAATGCCATGAGTCAAGCCAGTCCAAGAGAAAGC
ACTGCTTAAATAGAAAAAATACAAGCTCACAAGACCTTAGGTCAGGAAAGACAACAAACACCTGAACTTT
GCATTCCAAAAGGAACCACCTTTTACAGATGTGTACAATGACAAAATTTTAGTAAGCAGTAATCAATACC
ATGTGGCTCAATAATGAAATATACCTTTTAATGTCTTAAAATATCAGCCTGGCAATATGTAAGATACATC
AGGTAATATTGGGGGAGGAGACATCCACCTGGAAACCATTAATGGTTAATAGCTCAGTTTATAAATGGAG
AAAAAGGAGAGAGGCATTCATGGGAGTGGAAAGTTAAGCTTTAGGTTGGATTCTCAATACATCTATTGTT
GTAAAACTCCCTGGACTGAGAATAGGCCCAAATGTGGAACACCACCTGACGGGAGAGGTGATAGACACTG
AAAATTAAGGATCAAGGCAAAGGATCAACAAAAAGTGTACTAAGGAGTTATAAAAGAACTGCAGTGTTGA
GGCCCCAGCTACAGCCTCGATTTGTGGTGTATGTAACTAATCTGTCTGGTTTCATGAGTCATCAGACTTC
TAAGATCAGGAAAGGGAAAATGCCAATGCTCTGTCTAGGGGTTGGATAAGCCAGTATAATAAATGAAAAT
GGGGCTAAAATGAGTGTTCTAAAATACCTTTTGATAAGGCTGCAGAAGGAGCGGGAGAAATGGATATGAA
GTACTGGGCTCTTTAAAAATGATTAAAATTCTGCTTACATAGTCTAACTCGCGACACTGTAATTTCATAC
TGTAGTAAGGATCTCAAGCAGGAGAGTATAAAACTCGGGTGAGCATGTCTTTAATCTACCTCGATGGAAA
ATACTCCGAGGCGGATCACAAGCAATAATAACCTGTAGTTTTGCTGCATAAAACCCCAGATGACTACCTA
TCCTCCCATTTTCCTTATTTGCCCCTATTAAAAAACTTCCCGACAAAACCGAAAATCTGTGGGAAGTCTT
GTCCCTCCAATTTTACACCTGTTCAATTCCCCTGCAGGACAACGCCCACACACCAGGTTAGCCTTTAAGC
CTGCCCAGAAGACTCCCGCCCATCTTCTAGGGCCGCGAATTAAAAAACCTCCCACACCTCCCCCTGAACC
TGAAACATAAAATGAATGCAATTGTTGTTGTTAACTTGTTTATTGCAGCTTATAATGGTTACAAATAAAG
CAATAGCATCACAAATTTCACAAATAAAGCATTTTTTTCACTGCATTCTAGTTGTGGTTTGTCCAAACTC
ATCAATGTATCTTATCATGTCTGGATCTACGTAATACGACTCACTATAGTTCTAGAGGCTCGAGCCCCAG
CTGGTTCTTTCCGCCTCAGAAGCCATAGAGCCCACCGCATCCCCAGCATGCCTGCTATTGTCTTCCCAAT
CCTCCCCCTTGCTGTCCTGCCCCACCCCACCCCCCAGAATAGAATGACACCTACTCAGACAATGCGATGC
AATTTCCTCATTTTATTAGGAAAGGACAGTGGGAGTGGCACCTTCCAGGGTCAAGGAAGGCACGGGGGAG
GGGCAAACAACAGATGGCTGGCAACTAGAAGGCACAGTCGAGGCTGATCAGCGAGCTCTAGAACTAGTGG
ATCTGCAATCATTTACGCGTGCGATCGCAATTCCAGAGGAACTTTGGTCAAGGCCTAGCTGGCCCAAGCT
ACTCGCGACTATGGTGGCCCGGTATAACTTCGTATAATGTATGCTATACGAAGTTATGGATCCAGACATG
ATAAGATACATTGATGAGTTTGGACAAACCACAACTAGAATGCAGTGAAAAAAATGCTTTATTTGTGAAA
TTTGTGATGCTATTGCTTTATTTGTAACCATTATAAGCTGCAATAAACAAGTTAACAACAACAATTGCAT
TCATTTTATGTTTCAGGTTCAGGGGGAGGTGTGGGAGGTTTTTTAAAGCAAGTAAAACCTCTACAAATGT
GGTATGGCTGATTATGATCCTCTAGAGTCGGTGGGCCTCGGGGGCGGGTGCGGGGTCGGCGGGGCCGCCC
CGGGTGGCTTCGGTCGGAGCCATGGGGTCGTGCGCTCCTTTCGGTCGGGCGCTGCGGGTCGTGGGGCGGG
CGTCAGGCACCGGGCTTGCGGGTCATGCACCAGGTGCGCGGTCCTTCGGGCACCTCGACGTCGGCGGTGA
CGGTGAAGCCGAGCCGCTCGTAGAAGGGGAGGTTGCGGGGCGCGGAGGTCTCCAGGAAGGCGGGCACCCC
GGCGCGCTCGGCCGCCTCCACTCCGGGGAGCACGACGGCGCTGCCCAGACCCTTGCCCTGGTGGTCGGGC
GAGACGCCGACGGTGGCCAGGAACCACGCGGGCTCCTTGGGCCGGTGCGGCGCCAGGAGGCCTTCCATCT
GTTGCTGCGCGGCCAGCCGGGAACCGCTCAACTCGGCCATGCGCGGGCCGATCTCGGCGAACACCGCCCC
CGCTTCGACGCTCTCCGGCGTGGTCCAGACCGCCACCGCGGCGCCGTCGTCCGCGACCCACACCTTGCCG
ATGTCGAGCCCGACGCGCGTGAGGAAGAGTTCTTGCAGCTCGGTGACCCGCTCGATGTGGCGGTCCGGGT
CGACGGTGTGGCGCGTGGCGGGGTAGTCGGCGAACGCGGCGGCGAGGGTGCGTACGGCCCGGGGGACGTC
GTCGCGGGTGGCGAGGCGCACCGTGGGCTTGTACTCGGTCATGGAAGGTCGTCTCCTTGTGAGGGGTCAG
GGGCGTGGGTCAGGGGATGGTGGCGGCACCGGCCGGTCGTGGCGGCCGACCTGCAGGCATGCAAGCTTAT
AACTTCGTATAATGTATGCTATACGAAGTTATTCGAACTGTACCGGTTGTTACAGGCTTAAGACGGTTAA
TTAAGGATCTGTAGGAAAAAGAAGAAGGCATGAACATGGTTAGCAGAGGCTCTAGAGCCGCCGGTCACAC
GCCAGAAGCCGAACCCCGCCCTGCCCCGTCCCCCCCGAAGGCAGCCGTCCCCCCGCGGACAGCCCCGAGG
CTGGAGAGGGAGAAGGGGACGGCGGCGCGGCGACGCACGAAGGCCCTCCCCGCCCATTTCCTTCCTGCCG
GCGCCGCACCGCTTCGCCCCGCGCCCGCTAGAGGGGGTGCGGCGGCGCCTCCCAGATTTCGGCTCCGCAC
AGATTTGGGACAAAGGAAGTCCCTGCGCCCTCTCGCACGATTACCATAAAAGGCAATGGCTGCGGCTCGC
CGCGCCTCGACAGCCGCCGGCGCTCCGGGGGCCGCCGCGCCCCTCCCCCGAGCCCTCCCCGGCCCGAGGC
GGCCCCGCCCCGCCCGGCACCCCCACCTGCCGCCACCCCCCGCCCGGCACGGCGAGCCCCGCGCCACGCC
CCGTACGGAGCCCCGCACCCGAAGCCGGGCCGTGCTCAGCAACTCGGGGAGGGGGGTGCAGGGGGGGTTG
CAGCCCGACCGACGCGCCCACACCCCCTGCTCACCCCCCCACGCACACACCCCGCACGCAGCCTTTGTTC
CCCTCGCAGCCCCCCCCGCACCGCGGGGCACCGCCCCCGGCCGCGCTCCCCTCGCGCACACTGCGGAGCG
CACAAAGCCCCGCGCCGCGCCCGCAGCGCTCACAGCCGCCGGGCAGCGCGGAGCCGCACGCGGCGCTCCC
CACGCACACACACACGCACGCACCCCCCGAGCCGCTCCCCCCGCACAAAGGGCCCTCCCGGAGCCCCTCA
AGGCTTTCACGCAGCCACAGAAAAGAAACAAGCCGTCATTAAACCAAGCGCTAATTACAGCCCGGAGGAG
AAGGGCCGTCCCGCCCGCTCACCTGTGGGAGTAACGCGGTCAGTCAGAGCCGGGGCGGGCGGCGCGAGGC
GGCGGCGGAGCGGGGCACGGGGCGAAGGCAGCGCGCAGCGACTCCCGCCCGCCGCGCGCTTCGCTTTTTA
TAGGGCCGCCGCCGCCGCCGCCTCGCCATAAAAGGAAACTTTCGGAGCGCGCCGCTCTGATTGGCTGCCG
CCGCACCTCTCCGCCTCGCCCCGCCCCGCCCCTCGCCCCGCCCCGCCCCGCCTGGCGCGCGCCCCCCCCC
CCCCCCGCCCCCATCGCTGCACAAAATAATTAAAAAATAAATAAATACAAAATTGGGGGTGGGGAGGGGG
GGGAGATGGGGAGAGTGAAGCAGAACGTGGGGCTCACCTCGACCATGGTAATAGCGATGACTAATACGTA
GATGTACTGCCAAGTAGGAAAGTCCCATAAGGTCATGTACTGGGCATAATGCCAGGCGGGCCATTTACCG
TCATTGACGTCAATAGGGGGCGTACTTGGCATATGATACACTTGATGTACTGCCAAGTGGGCAGTTTACC
GTAAATACTCCACCCATTGACGTCAATGGAAAGTCCCTATTGGCGTTACTATGGGAACATACGTCATTAT
TGACGTCAATGGGCGGGGGTCGTTGGGCGGTCAGCCAGGCGGGCCATTTACCGTAAGTTATGTAACGCGG
AACTCCATATATGGGCTATGAACTAATGACCCCGTAATTGATTACTATTAATAACTAGTCAATAATCAAT
GTCGAATCCGGCGCGCCGAAGTTCCTATACTTTCTAGAGAATAGGAACTTCGGAATAGGAACTTCAAGCT
TAAGCGCTAGCACGGCCGCAGATCATAATCAGCCATACCACATTTGTAGAGGTTTTACTTGCTTTAAAAA
ACCTCCCACACCTCCCCCTGAACCTGAAACATAAAATGAATGCAATTGTTGTTGTTAACTTGTTTATTGC
AGCTTATAATGGTTACAAATAAAGCAATAGCATCACAAATTTCACAAATAAAGCATTTTTTTCACTGCAT
TCTAGTTGTGGTTTGTCCAAACTCATCAATGTATCTTATCATGTCTGGATCTGGCATTCCACCACTGCTC
CCATTCATCAGTTCCATAGGTTGGAATCTAAAATACACAAACAATTAGAATCAGTAGTTTAACACATTAT
ACACTTAAAAATTTTATATTTACCTTAGAGCTTTAAATCTCTGTAGGTAGTTTGTCCAATTATGTCACAC
CACAGAAGTAAGGTTCCTTCACAAAGATCCATGCAGATCCCCCCTGCCCGGTTATTATTATTTTTGACAC
CAGACCAACTGGTAATGGTAGCGACCGGCGCTCAGCTGGAATTGTGATTTAAATTTAATTAAGTGGCCCG
GCAGGTGGGCCCGTACGGCCACTAGAGCGGCCAGCTTATCGATACCGTCGATCCCCACTGGAAAGACCGC
GAAGAGTTTGTCCTCAACCGCGAGCTGTGGAAAAAAAAGGGACAGGATAAGTATGACATCATCAAGGAAA
CCCTGGACTACTGCGCCCTACAGATCTGCAGCCCGGGCGCGCCTAGAAAGACTGGAGTTGCAGATCACGA
GGGAAGAGGGGGAAGGGATTCTCCCAGGCCCAGGGCGGTCCTCAGAAGCCAGGAGGCAGCAGAGAACTCC
CAGAAAGGTATTGCAACACTCCCCTCCCCCCTCCGGAGAAGGGTGCGGCCTTCTCCCCGCCTACTCCACT
GCAGCTCCCTTACTGATAACAACTCAGAGCGACTTTGGGAGAGCAAGTGCTTCCTGCCTCCAAAACAGCC
CAACTGAGCCCTCGCTCCTTCCCTCCACTCCCCGGAGTGCGCGATGGAGGTCTGGCTCAGCACGCCCCTC
TTGAGGCAACTCAAGTCGGAAACGTGCTTGCACCCGCCCCGCAGCCGCTCAGCCCTACTGCCCGTCCCCG
CCCCCAGCGCGCGCTTCCTGCCACGTTGCGCAGGGGCGCGCGGCCAGACTCTGCGGCGCGGGGCCGAGGG
GAGGGCCGGAACCTGGGAGCGCCTCCTCGCCGCCCCCGCTGGCCGGCGGATGGACTCAACTTGCACGAAC
ACGAGCCAATGGCAAGGGCCAGTTTTCTGGGCCCCGAGAGCCAATCAGACGACGAGGCCCGGCCGGCGGC
GGGTAAAACGACTCCCCCAGAGGAAGGGGAGGGTGGGCGGCCGCTCGCGCGCGAGCTACTTTCGCTGACC
CTCCCTCCCCTCCCCCGCCCCGCCAGAGGCCGACCGCGCCCGCACGTCCAGCTCGCCTCACCCCACCTAC
CTCCCGCCCCACCCAGTGGGCAGAGCGAGGCTGCCGGCGGCTGCGCACTCCGGCTGCCGTTAACTGACAG
GCGCCTTACGCCAACCAAAACACGCCATTTGTGTTTTCACACACGGCGGGAGGAAAAGAAGCCAATCAGC
GACGAGACGTCGGCCGGAAGCGCTCCTCCGCTGCCCCCCCCCCCCCCGAGCCATGGCCGCGTCCGGTGGA
GACTTTTCCGCTCCCTTCTCCCTCCCCCTCCGGTTGCTGCAGGGCGGACCGCATTCCTGCCCACCACCCG
CTTGCCCCTTCCAGCGTCACGACTCGTACCCGGCTGTCTCACAGAACGGCTCCACCACGCTCGGAGGGCC
TGCCGCTAGGGATAACAGGGTAATGCGGTGGAGCTCCAATTCGCCCTATAGTGAGTCGTATTACGCGCGC
TCACTGGCCGTCGTTTTACAACGTCGTGACTGGGAAAACCCTGGCGTTACCCAACTTAATCGCCTTGCAG
CACATCCCCCTTTCGCCAGCTGGCGTAATAGCGAAGAGGCCCGCACCGATCGCCCTTCCCAACAGTTGCG
CAGCCTGAATGGCGAATGGAAATTGTAAGCGTTAATATTTTGTTAAAATTCGCGTTAAATTTTTGTTAAA
TCAGCTCATTTTTTAACCAATAGGCCGAAATCGGCAAAATCCCTTATAAATCAAAAGAATAGACCGAGAT
AGGGT
[37 nt withheld, positions 11136-11172]
AAAGAACGTGGACTCCAACGTCAAAGG
[49 nt withheld, positions 11200-11248]
T
[91 nt withheld, positions 11250-11340]
G
[124 nt withheld, positions 11342-11465]
CAGGTGGCACTTTTCGGGGAAATGTGCGCGGAACCCCTATTTGTTTATTTTTCTAAATACATTCAAATAT
GTATCCGCTCATGAGACAATAACCCTGATAAATGCTTCAATAATATTGAAAAAGGAAGAGTATGAGTATT
CAACATTTCCGTGTCGCCCTTATTCCCTTTTTTGCGGCATTTTGCCTTCCTGTTTTTGCTCACCCAGAAA
CGCTGGTGAAAGTAAAAGATGCTGAAGATCAGTTGGGTGCACGAGTGGGTTACATCGAACTGGATCTCAA
CAGCGGTAAGATCCTTGAGAGTTTTCGCCCCGAAGAACGTTTTCCAATGATGAGCACTTTTAAAGTTCTG
CTATGTGGCGCGGTATTATCCCGTATTGACGCCGGGCAAGAGCAACTCGGTCGCCGCATACACTATTCTC
AGAATGACTTGGTTGAGTACTCACCAGTCACAGAAAAGCATCTTACGGATGGCATGACAGTAAGAGAATT
ATGCAGTGCTGCCATAACCATGAGTGATAACACTGCGGCCAACTTACTTCTGACAACGATCGGAGGACCG
AAGGAGCTAACCGCTTTTTTGCACAACATGGGGGATCATGTAACTCGCCTTGATCGTTGGGAACCGGAGC
TGAATGAAGCCATACCAAACGACGAGCGTGACACCACGATGCCTGTAGCAATGGCAACAACGTTGCGCAA
ACTATTAACTGGCGAACTACTTACTCTAGCTTCCCGGCAACAATTAATAGACTGGATGGAGGCGGATAAA
GTTGCAGGACCACTTCTGCGCTCGGCCCTTCCGGCTGGCTGGTTTATTGCTGATAAATCTGGAGCCGGTG
AGCGTGGGTCTCGCGGTATCATTGCAGCACTGGGGCCAGATGGTAAGCCCTCCCGTATCGTAGTTATCTA
CACGACGGGGAGTCAGGCAACTATGGATGAACGAAATAGACAGATCGCTGAGATAGGTGCCTCACTGATT
AAGCATTGGTAACTGTCAGACCAAGTTTACTCATATATACTTTAGATTGATTTAAAACTTCATTTTTAAT
TTAAAAGGATCTAGGTGAAGATCCTTTTTGATAATCTCATGACCAAAATCCCTTAACGTGAGTTTTCGTT
CCACTGAGCGTCAGACCCCGTAGAAAAGATCAAAGGATCTTC
