Features (pLannotate 1.2.2; 36 found; start..end, strand, type, name):
     25..1107    +  misc_feature   Rosa26 left arm: left homology arm from intron 1 of the mouse Rosa26 gene (Soriano, 1999)
   1130..1233    +  misc_feature   Ad SA: adenovirus major late transcript splice acceptor (Friedrich and Soriano, 1991)
   1239..1257    -  misc_feature   MCS (fragment): pBluescript multiple cloning site
   1401..1475    +  CDS            small t antigen (fragment): SV40 (simian virus 40) small t antigen
   1477..1542    +  intron         small t intron: SV40 (simian virus 40) small t antigen intron
   1589..1723    -  polyA_signal   SV40 poly(A) signal: SV40 polyadenylation signal
   1746..1829    -  CDS            large T antigen (fragment): large T antigen from SV40 (simian virus 40)
   1855..1902    +  protein_bind   FRT: FLP-mediated recombination occurs in the 8-bp core sequence TCTAGAAA (Turan and Bode, 2011). FLP recombinase from the Saccharomyces cerevisiae 2μ plasmid
   1917..2296    +  enhancer       CMV enhancer: human cytomegalovirus immediate early enhancer
   2299..2574    +  promoter       chicken β-actin promoter: No description available
   2575..3583    +  intron         chimeric intron: chimera between introns from chicken β-actin and rabbit β-globin
   3630..3663    +  protein_bind   loxP: Cre-mediated recombination occurs in the 8-bp core sequence (GCATACAT). Cre recombinase
   3664..3685    -  misc_feature   MCS (fragment): pUC18/19 multiple cloning site
   3760..4359    +  CDS            PuroR: puromycin N-acetyltransferase; pac from Streptomyces alboniger; confers resistance to puromycin
   4409..4474    +  CDS            dmpM (fragment): DMPM_STRAD - Protein inferred from homology: Swiss-Prot protein existence level 3. From Streptomyces alboniger.
   4483..4566    +  CDS            large T antigen (fragment): large T antigen from SV40 (simian virus 40)
   4589..4723    +  polyA_signal   SV40 poly(A) signal: SV40 polyadenylation signal
   4725..4758    +  protein_bind   loxP: Cre-mediated recombination occurs in the 8-bp core sequence (GCATACAT). Cre recombinase
   4849..4867    -  misc_feature   MCS (fragment): pBluescript multiple cloning site
   4885..5109    +  polyA_signal   bGH poly(A) signal: bovine growth hormone polyadenylation signal
   5113..5134    +  promoter       SV40 promoter (fragment): SV40 enhancer and early promoter
   5153..5170    -  promoter       T7 promoter (fragment): promoter for bacteriophage T7 RNA polymerase
   5175..5309    -  polyA_signal   SV40 poly(A) signal: SV40 polyadenylation signal
   5382..9722    +  misc_feature   Rosa26 right arm: right homology arm from intron 1 of the mouse Rosa26 gene (Soriano, 1999)
   9735..9758    -  misc_feature   MCS (fragment): pBluescript multiple cloning site
   9772..9790    -  promoter       T3 promoter: promoter for bacteriophage T3 RNA polymerase
   9833..9855    -  protein_bind   lac operator (fragment): The lac repressor binds to the lac operator to inhibit transcription in E. coli. This inhibition can be relieved by adding lactose or isopropyl-β-D-thiogalactopyranoside (IPTG). lac repressor encoded by lacI
   9859..9889    -  promoter       lac promoter: promoter for the E. coli lac operon
   9904..9925    -  protein_bind   CAP binding site: CAP binding activates transcription in the presence of cAMP. E. coli catabolite activator protein
   9938..10030   -  CDS            lacI (fragment): lac repressor; lacI; The lac repressor binds to the lac operator to inhibit transcription in E. coli. This inhibition can be relieved by adding lactose or isopropyl-β-D-thiogalactopyranoside (IPTG).
  10213..10801   -  rep_origin     ori: high-copy-number ColE1/pMB1/pBR322/pUC origin of replication
  10972..11832   -  CDS            AmpR: β-lactamase; bla; confers resistance to ampicillin, carbenicillin, and related antibiotics
  11833..11937   -  promoter       AmpR promoter: bla
  11990..12418   -  rep_origin     f1 ori (sequence partly withheld): f1 bacteriophage origin of replication; arrow indicates direction of (+) strand synthesis
  12423..12578   -  CDS            lacZα (fragment): LacZα fragment of β-galactosidase; lacZ fragment
  12586..12604   +  promoter       T7 promoter: promoter for bacteriophage T7 RNA polymerase
>Addgene plasmid #74286 | pR26 CAG AsiSI/MluI | analyzer sequence | sequence record 151831
CACCGCATTACCCTGTTATCCCTAGCGGCAGGCCCTCCGAGCGTGGTGGAGCCGTTCTGTGAGACAGCCG
GGTACGAGTCGTGACGCTGGAAGGGGCAAGCGGGTGGTGGGCAGGAATGCGGTCCGCCCTGCAGCAACCG
GAGGGGGAGGGAGAAGGGAGCGGAAAAGTCTCCACCGGACGCGGCCATGGCTCGGGGGGGGGGGGGCAGC
GGAGGAGCGCTTCCGGCCGACGTCTCGTCGCTGATTGGCTTCTTTTCCTCCCGCCGTGTGTGAAAACACA
AATGGCGTGTTTTGGTTGGCGTAAGGCGCCTGTCAGTTAACGGCAGCCGGAGTGCGCAGCCGCCGGCAGC
CTCGCTCTGCCCACTGGGTGGGGCGGGAGGTAGGTGGGGTGAGGCGAGCTGGACGTGCGGGCGCGGTCGG
CCTCTGGCGGGGCGGGGGAGGGGAGGGAGGGTCAGCGAAAGTAGCTCGCGCGCGAGCGGCCGCCCACCCT
CCCCTTCCTCTGGGGGAGTCGTTTTACCCGCCGCCGGCCGGGCCTCGTCGTCTGATTGGCTCTCGGGGCC
CAGAAAACTGGCCCTTGCCATTGGCTCGTGTTCGTGCAAGTTGAGTCCATCCGCCGGCCAGCGGGGGCGG
CGAGGAGGCGCTCCCAGGTTCCGGCCCTCCCCTCGGCCCCGCGCCGCAGAGTCTGGCCGCGCGCCCCTGC
GCAACGTGGCAGGAAGCGCGCGCTGGGGGCGGGGACGGGCAGTAGGGCTGAGCGGCTGCGGGGCGGGTGC
AAGCACGTTTCCGACTTGAGTTGCCTCAAGAGGGGCGTGCTGAGCCAGACCTCCATCGCGCACTCCGGGG
AGTGGAGGGAAGGAGCGAGGGCTCAGTTGGGCTGTTTTGGAGGCAGGAAGCACTTGCTCTCCCAAAGTCG
CTCTGAGTTGTTATCAGTAAGGGAGCTGCAGTGGAGTAGGCGGGGAGAAGGCCGCACCCTTCTCCGGAGG
GGGGAGGGGAGTGTTGCAATACCTTTCTGGGAGTTCTCTGCTGCCTCCTGGCTTCTGAGGACCGCCCTGG
GCCTGGGAGAATCCCTTCCCCCTCTTCCCTCGTGATCTGCAACTCCAGTCTTTCTAGGCGCGCCCGGGCT
GCAGATCTGTAGGGCGCAGTAGTCCAGGGTTTCCTTGATGATGTCATACTTATCCTGTCCCTTTTTTTTC
CACAGCTCGCGGTTGAGGACAAACTCTTCGCGGTCTTTCCAGTGGGGATCGACGGTATCGATAAGCTGGC
CGCTCTAGTGGCCGTACGGGCCCACCTGCCGGGCCACTTAATTAAATTTAAATCACAATTCCAGCTGAGC
GCCGGTCGCTACCATTACCAGTTGGTCTGGTGTCAAAAATAATAATAACCGGGCAGGGGGGATCTGCATG
GATCTTTGTGAAGGAACCTTACTTCTGTGGTGTGACATAATTGGACAAACTACCTACAGAGATTTAAAGC
TCTAAGGTAAATATAAAATTTTTAAGTGTATAATGTGTTAAACTACTGATTCTAATTGTTTGTGTATTTT
AGATTCCAACCTATGGAACTGATGAATGGGAGCAGTGGTGGAATGCCAGATCCAGACATGATAAGATACA
TTGATGAGTTTGGACAAACCACAACTAGAATGCAGTGAAAAAAATGCTTTATTTGTGAAATTTGTGATGC
TATTGCTTTATTTGTAACCATTATAAGCTGCAATAAACAAGTTAACAACAACAATTGCATTCATTTTATG
TTTCAGGTTCAGGGGGAGGTGTGGGAGGTTTTTTAAAGCAAGTAAAACCTCTACAAATGTGGTATGGCTG
ATTATGATCTGCGGCCGTGCTAGCGCTTAAGCTTGAAGTTCCTATTCCGAAGTTCCTATTCTCTAGAAAG
TATAGGAACTTCGGCGCGCCGGATCTGACATTGATTATTGACTAGTTATTAATAGTAATCAATTACGGGG
TCATTAGTTCATAGCCCATATATGGAGTTCCGCGTTACATAACTTACGGTAAATGGCCCGCCTGGCTGAC
CGCCCAACGACCCCCGCCCATTGACGTCAATAATGACGTATGTTCCCATAGTAACGCCAATAGGGACTTT
CCATTGACGTCAATGGGTGGAGTATTTACGGTAAACTGCCCACTTGGCAGTACATCAAGTGTATCATATG
CCAAGTACGCCCCCTATTGACGTCAATGACGGTAAATGGCCCGCCTGGCATTATGCCCAGTACATGACCT
TATGGGACTTTCCTACTTGGCAGTACATCTACGTATTAGTCATCGCTATTACCATGGGTCGAGGTGAGCC
CCACGTTCTGCTTCACTCTCCCCATCTCCCCCCCCTCCCCACCCCCAATTTTGTATTTATTTATTTTTTA
ATTATTTTGTGCAGCGATGGGGGCGGGGGGGGGGGGGGCGCGCGCCAGGCGGGGCGGGGCGGGGCGAGGG
GCGGGGCGGGGCGAGGCGGAGAGGTGCGGCGGCAGCCAATCAGAGCGGCGCGCTCCGAAAGTTTCCTTTT
ATGGCGAGGCGGCGGCGGCGGCGGCCCTATAAAAAGCGAAGCGCGCGGCGGGCGGGAGTCGCTGCGTTGC
CTTCGCCCCGTGCCCCGCTCCGCGCCGCCTCGCGCCGCCCGCCCCGGCTCTGACTGACCGCGTTACTCCC
ACAGGTGAGCGGGCGGGACGGCCCTTCTCCTCCGGGCTGTAATTAGCGCTTGGTTTAATGACGGCTCGTT
TCTTTTCTGTGGCTGCGTGAAAGCCTTAAAGGGCTCCGGGAGGGCCCTTTGTGCGGGGGGGAGCGGCTCG
GGGGGTGCGTGCGTGTGTGTGTGCGTGGGGAGCGCCGCGTGCGGCCCGCGCTGCCCGGCGGCTGTGAGCG
CTGCGGGCGCGGCGCGGGGCTTTGTGCGCTCCGCGTGTGCGCGAGGGGAGCGCGGCCGGGGGCGGTGCCC
CGCGGTGCGGGGGGGCTGCGAGGGGAACAAAGGCTGCGTGCGGGGTGTGTGCGTGGGGGGGTGAGCAGGG
GGTGTGGGCGCGGCGGTCGGGCTGTAACCCCCCCCTGCACCCCCCTCCCCGAGTTGCTGAGCACGGCCCG
GCTTCGGGTGCGGGGCTCCGTGCGGGGCGTGGCGCGGGGCTCGCCGTGCCGGGCGGGGGGTGGCGGCAGG
TGGGGGTGCCGGGCGGGGCGGGGCCGCCTCGGGCCGGGGAGGGCTCGGGGGAGGGGCGCGGCGGCCCCGG
AGCGCCGGCGGCTGTCGAGGCGCGGCGAGCCGCAGCCATTGCCTTTTATGGTAATCGTGCGAGAGGGCGC
AGGGACTTCCTTTGTCCCAAATCTGGCGGAGCCGAAATCTGGGAGGCGCCGCCGCACCCCCTCTAGCGGG
CGCGGGCGAAGCGGTGCGGCGCCGGCAGGAAGGAAATGGGCGGGGAGGGCCTTCGTGCGTCGCCGCGCCG
CCGTCCCCTTCTCCATCTCCAGCCTCGGGGCTGCCGCAGGGGGACGGCTGCCTTCGGGGGGGACGGGGCA
GGGCGGGGTTCGGCTTCTGGCGTGTGACCGGCGGCTCTAGAGCCTCTGCTAACCATGTTCATGCCTTCTT
CTTTTTCCTACAGATCCTTAATTAACCGTCTTAAGCCTGTAACAACCGGTACAGTTCGAATAACTTCGTA
TAGCATACATTATACGAAGTTATAAGCTTGCATGCCTGCAGGTCGGCCGCCACGACCGGCCGGTGCCGCC
ACCATCCCCTGACCCACGCCCCTGACCCCTCACAAGGAGACGACCTTCCATGACCGAGTACAAGCCCACG
GTGCGCCTCGCCACCCGCGACGACGTCCCCCGGGCCGTACGCACCCTCGCCGCCGCGTTCGCCGACTACC
CCGCCACGCGCCACACCGTCGACCCGGACCGCCACATCGAGCGGGTCACCGAGCTGCAAGAACTCTTCCT
CACGCGCGTCGGGCTCGACATCGGCAAGGTGTGGGTCGCGGACGACGGCGCCGCGGTGGCGGTCTGGACC
ACGCCGGAGAGCGTCGAAGCGGGGGCGGTGTTCGCCGAGATCGGCCCGCGCATGGCCGAGTTGAGCGGTT
CCCGGCTGGCCGCGCAGCAACAGATGGAAGGCCTCCTGGCGCCGCACCGGCCCAAGGAGCCCGCGTGGTT
CCTGGCCACCGTCGGCGTCTCGCCCGACCACCAGGGCAAGGGTCTGGGCAGCGCCGTCGTGCTCCCCGGA
GTGGAGGCGGCCGAGCGCGCCGGGGTGCCCGCCTTCCTGGAGACCTCCGCGCCCCGCAACCTCCCCTTCT
ACGAGCGGCTCGGCTTCACCGTCACCGCCGACGTCGAGGTGCCCGAAGGACCGCGCACCTGGTGCATGAC
CCGCAAGCCCGGTGCCTGACGCCCGCCCCACGACCCGCAGCGCCCGACCGAAAGGAGCGCACGACCCCAT
GGCTCCGACCGAAGCCACCCGGGGCGGCCCCGCCGACCCCGCACCCGCCCCCGAGGCCCACCGACTCTAG
AGGATCATAATCAGCCATACCACATTTGTAGAGGTTTTACTTGCTTTAAAAAACCTCCCACACCTCCCCC
TGAACCTGAAACATAAAATGAATGCAATTGTTGTTGTTAACTTGTTTATTGCAGCTTATAATGGTTACAA
ATAAAGCAATAGCATCACAAATTTCACAAATAAAGCATTTTTTTCACTGCATTCTAGTTGTGGTTTGTCC
AAACTCATCAATGTATCTTATCATGTCTGGATCCATAACTTCGTATAGCATACATTATACGAAGTTATAC
CGGGCCACCATAGTCGCGAGTAGCTTGGGCCAGCTAGGCCTTGACCAAAGTTCCTCTGGAATTGCGATCG
CACGCGTAAATGATTGCAGATCCACTAGTTCTAGAGCTCGCTGATCAGCCTCGACTGTGCCTTCTAGTTG
CCAGCCATCTGTTGTTTGCCCCTCCCCCGTGCCTTCCTTGACCCTGGAAGGTGCCACTCCCACTGTCCTT
TCCTAATAAAATGAGGAAATTGCATCGCATTGTCTGAGTAGGTGTCATTCTATTCTGGGGGGTGGGGTGG
GGCAGGACAGCAAGGGGGAGGATTGGGAAGACAATAGCAGGCATGCTGGGGATGCGGTGGGCTCTATGGC
TTCTGAGGCGGAAAGAACCAGCTGGGGCTCGAGCCTCTAGAACTATAGTGAGTCGTATTACGTAGATCCA
GACATGATAAGATACATTGATGAGTTTGGACAAACCACAACTAGAATGCAGTGAAAAAAATGCTTTATTT
GTGAAATTTGTGATGCTATTGCTTTATTTGTAACCATTATAAGCTGCAATAAACAAGTTAACAACAACAA
TTGCATTCATTTTATGTTTCAGGTTCAGGGGGAGGTGTGGGAGGTTTTTTAATTCGCGGCCCTAGAAGAT
GGGCGGGAGTCTTCTGGGCAGGCTTAAAGGCTAACCTGGTGTGTGGGCGTTGTCCTGCAGGGGAATTGAA
CAGGTGTAAAATTGGAGGGACAAGACTTCCCACAGATTTTCGGTTTTGTCGGGAAGTTTTTTAATAGGGG
CAAATAAGGAAAATGGGAGGATAGGTAGTCATCTGGGGTTTTATGCAGCAAAACTACAGGTTATTATTGC
TTGTGATCCGCCTCGGAGTATTTTCCATCGAGGTAGATTAAAGACATGCTCACCCGAGTTTTATACTCTC
CTGCTTGAGATCCTTACTACAGTATGAAATTACAGTGTCGCGAGTTAGACTATGTAAGCAGAATTTTAAT
CATTTTTAAAGAGCCCAGTACTTCATATCCATTTCTCCCGCTCCTTCTGCAGCCTTATCAAAAGGTATTT
TAGAACACTCATTTTAGCCCCATTTTCATTTATTATACTGGCTTATCCAACCCCTAGACAGAGCATTGGC
ATTTTCCCTTTCCTGATCTTAGAAGTCTGATGACTCATGAAACCAGACAGATTAGTTACATACACCACAA
ATCGAGGCTGTAGCTGGGGCCTCAACACTGCAGTTCTTTTATAACTCCTTAGTACACTTTTTGTTGATCC
TTTGCCTTGATCCTTAATTTTCAGTGTCTATCACCTCTCCCGTCAGGTGGTGTTCCACATTTGGGCCTAT
TCTCAGTCCAGGGAGTTTTACAACAATAGATGTATTGAGAATCCAACCTAAAGCTTAACTTTCCACTCCC
ATGAATGCCTCTCTCCTTTTTCTCCATTTATAAACTGAGCTATTAACCATTAATGGTTTCCAGGTGGATG
TCTCCTCCCCCAATATTACCTGATGTATCTTACATATTGCCAGGCTGATATTTTAAGACATTAAAAGGTA
TATTTCATTATTGAGCCACATGGTATTGATTACTGCTTACTAAAATTTTGTCATTGTACACATCTGTAAA
AGGTGGTTCCTTTTGGAATGCAAAGTTCAGGTGTTTGTTGTCTTTCCTGACCTAAGGTCTTGTGAGCTTG
TATTTTTTCTATTTAAGCAGTGCTTTCTCTTGGACTGGCTTGACTCATGGCATTCTACACGTTATTGCTG
GTCTAAATGTGATTTTGCCAAGCTTCTTCAGGACCTATAATTTTGCTTGACTTGTAGCCAAACACAAGTA
AAATGATTAAGCAACAAATGTATTTGTGAAGCTTGGTTTTTAGGTTGTTGTGTTGTGTGTGCTTGTGCTC
TATAATAATACTATCCAGGGGCTGGAGAGGTGGCTCGGAGTTCAAGAGCACAGACTGCTCTTCCAGAAGT
CCTGAGTTCAATTCCCAGCAACCACATGGTGGCTCACAACCATCTGTAATGGGATCTGATGCCCTCTTCT
GGTGTGTCTGAAGACCACAAGTGTATTCACATTAAATAAATAAATCCTCCTTCTTCTTCTTTTTTTTTTT
TTTAAAGAGAATACTGTCTCCAGTAGAATTTACTGAAGTAATGAAATACTTTGTGTTTGTTCCAATATGG
TAGCCAATAATCAAATTACTCTTTAAGCACTGGAAATGTTACCAAGGAACTAATTTTTATTTGAAGTGTA
ACTGTGGACAGAGGAGCCATAACTGCAGACTTGTGGGATACAGAAGACCAATGCAGACTTTAATGTCTTT
TCTCTTACACTAAGCAATAAAGAAATAAAAATTGAACTTCTAGTATCCTATTTGTTTAAACTGCTAGCTT
TACTTAACTTTTGTGCTTCATCTATACAAAGCTGAAAGCTAAGTCTGCAGCCATTACTAAACATGAAAGC
AAGTAATGATAATTTTGGATTTCAAAAATGTAGGGCCAGAGTTTAGCCAGCCAGTGGTGGTGCTTGCCTT
TATGCCTTTAATCCCAGCACTCTGGAGGCAGAGACAGGCAGATCTCTGAGTTTGAGCCCAGCCTGGTCTA
CACATCAAGTTCTATCTAGGATAGCCAGGAATACACACAGAAACCCTGTTGGGGAGGGGGGCTCTGAGAT
TTCATAAAATTATAATTGAAGCATTCCCTAATGAGCCACTATGGATGTGGCTAAATCCGTCTACCTTTCT
GATGAGATTTGGGTATTATTTTTTCTGTCTCTGCTGTTGGTTGGGTCTTTTGACACTGTGGGCTTTCTTT
AAAGCCTCCTTCCTGCCATGTGGTCTCTTGTTTGCTACTAACTTCCCATGGCTTAAATGGCATGGCTTTT
TGCCTTCTAAGGGCAGCTGCTGAGATTTGCAGCCTGATTTCCAGGGTGGGGTTGGGAAATCTTTCAAACA
CTAAAATTGTCCTTTAATTTTTTTTTTAAAAAATGGGTTATATAATAAACCTCATAAAATAGTTATGAGG
AGTGAGGTGGACTAATATTAAATGAGTCCCTCCCCTATAAAAGAGCTATTAAGGCTTTTTGTCTTATACT
TAACTTTTTTTTTAAATGTGGTATCTTTAGAACCAAGGGTCTTAGAGTTTTAGTATACAGAAACTGTTGC
ATCGCTTAATCAGATTTTCTAGTTTCAAATCCAGAGAATCCAAATTCTTCACAGCCAAAGTCAAATTAAG
AATTTCTGACTTTTAATGTTAATTTGCTTACTGTGAATATAAAAATGATAGCTTTTCCTGAGGCAGGGTC
TCACTATGTATCTCTGCCTGATCTGCAACAAGATATGTAGACTAAAGTTCTGCCTGCTTTTGTCTCCTGA
ATACTAAGGTTAAAATGTAGTAATACTTTTGGAACTTGCAGGTCAGATTCTTTTATAGGGGACACACTAA
GGGAGCTTGGGTGATAGTTGGTAAAATGTGTTTCAAGTGATGAAAACTTGAATTATTATCACCGCAACCT
ACTTTTTAAAAAAAAAAGCCAGGCCTGTTAGAGCATGCTTAAGGGATCCCTAGGACTTGCTGAGCACACA
AGAGTAGTTACTTGGCAGGCTCCTGGTGAGAGCATATTTCAAAAAACAAGGCAGACAACCAAGAAACTAC
AGTTAAGGTTACCTGTCTTTAAACCATCTGCATATACACAGGGATATTAAAATATTCCAAATAATATTTC
ATTCAAGTTTTCCCCCATCAAATTGGGACATGGATTTCTCCGGTGAATAGGCAGAGTTGGAAACTAAACA
AATGTTGGTTTTGTGATTTGTGAAATTGTTTTCAAGTGATAGTTAAAGCCCATGAGATACAGAACAAAGC
TGCTATTTCGAGGTCTCTTGGTTTATACTCAGAAGCACTTCTTTGGGTTTCCCTGCACTATCCTGATCAT
GTGCTAGGCCTACCTTAGGCTGATTGTTGTTCAAATAAACTTAAGTTTCCTGTCAGGTGATGTCATATGA
TTTCATATATCAAGGCAAAACATGTTATATATGTTAAACATTTGTACTTAATGTGAAAGTTAGGTCTTTG
TGGGTTTGATTTTTAATTTTCAAAACCTGAGCTAAATAAGTCATTTTTACATGTCTTACATTTGGTGGAA
TTGTATAATTGTGGTTTGCAGGCAAGACTCTCTGACCTAGTAACCCTACCTATAGAGCACTTTGCTGGGT
CACAAGTCTAGGAGTCAAGCATTTCACCTTGAAGTTGAGACGTTTTGTTAGTGTATACTAGTTTATATGT
TGGAGGACATGTTTATCCAGAAGATATTCAGGACTATTTTTGACTGGGCTAAGGAATTGATTCTGATTAG
CACTGTTAGTGAGCATTGAGTGGCCTTTAGGCTTGAATTGGAGTCACTTGTATATCTCAAATAATGCTGG
CCTTTTTTAAAAAGCCCTTGTTCTTTATCACCCTGTTTTCTACATAATTTTTGTTCAAAGAAATACTTGT
TTGGATCTCCTTTTGACAACAATAGCATGTTTTCAAGCCATATTTTTTTTCCTTTTTTTTTTTTTTTTTG
GTTTTTCGAGACAGGGTTTCTCTGTATAGCCCTGGCTGTCCTGGAACTCACTTTGTAGACCAGGCTGGCC
TCGAACTCAGAAATCCGCCTGCCTCTGCCTCCTGAGTGCCGGGATTAAAGGCGTGCACCACCACGCCTGG
CTAAGTTGGATATTTTGTTATATAACTATAACCAATACTAACTCCACTGGGTGGATTTTTAATTCAGTCA
GTAGTCTTAAGTGGTCTTTATTGGCCCTTCATTAAAATCTACTGTTCACTCTAACAGAGGCTGTTGGTAC
TAGTGGCACTTAAGCAACTTCCTACGGATATACTAGCAGATTAAGGGTCAGGGATAGAAACTAGTCTAGC
GTTTTGTATACCTACCAGCTTTATACTACCTTGTTCTGATAGAAATATTTCAGGACATCTAGCTTATCGA
TACCGTCGACGGTATCGATAAGCTTGATCCAGCTTTTGTTCCCTTTAGTGAGGGTTAATTGCGCGCTTGG
CGTAATCATGGTCATAGCTGTTTCCTGTGTGAAATTGTTATCCGCTCACAATTCCACACAACATACGAGC
CGGAAGCATAAAGTGTAAAGCCTGGGGTGCCTAATGAGTGAGCTAACTCACATTAATTGCGTTGCGCTCA
CTGCCCGCTTTCCAGTCGGGAAACCTGTCGTGCCAGCTGCATTAATGAATCGGCCAACGCGCGGGGAGAG
GCGGTTTGCGTATTGGGCGCTCTTCCGCTTCCTCGCTCACTGACTCGCTGCGCTCGGTCGTTCGGCTGCG
GCGAGCGGTATCAGCTCACTCAAAGGCGGTAATACGGTTATCCACAGAATCAGGGGATAACGCAGGAAAG
AACATGTGAGCAAAAGGCCAGCAAAAGGCCAGGAACCGTAAAAAGGCCGCGTTGCTGGCGTTTTTCCATA
GGCTCCGCCCCCCTGACGAGCATCACAAAAATCGACGCTCAAGTCAGAGGTGGCGAAACCCGACAGGACT
ATAAAGATACCAGGCGTTTCCCCCTGGAAGCTCCCTCGTGCGCTCTCCTGTTCCGACCCTGCCGCTTACC
GGATACCTGTCCGCCTTTCTCCCTTCGGGAAGCGTGGCGCTTTCTCATAGCTCACGCTGTAGGTATCTCA
GTTCGGTGTAGGTCGTTCGCTCCAAGCTGGGCTGTGTGCACGAACCCCCCGTTCAGCCCGACCGCTGCGC
CTTATCCGGTAACTATCGTCTTGAGTCCAACCCGGTAAGACACGACTTATCGCCACTGGCAGCAGCCACT
GGTAACAGGATTAGCAGAGCGAGGTATGTAGGCGGTGCTACAGAGTTCTTGAAGTGGTGGCCTAACTACG
GCTACACTAGAAGGACAGTATTTGGTATCTGCGCTCTGCTGAAGCCAGTTACCTTCGGAAAAAGAGTTGG
TAGCTCTTGATCCGGCAAACAAACCACCGCTGGTAGCGGTGGTTTTTTTGTTTGCAAGCAGCAGATTACG
CGCAGAAAAAAAGGATCTCAAGAAGATCCTTTGATCTTTTCTACGGGGTCTGACGCTCAGTGGAACGAAA
ACTCACGTTAAGGGATTTTGGTCATGAGATTATCAAAAAGGATCTTCACCTAGATCCTTTTAAATTAAAA
ATGAAGTTTTAAATCAATCTAAAGTATATATGAGTAAACTTGGTCTGACAGTTACCAATGCTTAATCAGT
GAGGCACCTATCTCAGCGATCTGTCTATTTCGTTCATCCATAGTTGCCTGACTCCCCGTCGTGTAGATAA
CTACGATACGGGAGGGCTTACCATCTGGCCCCAGTGCTGCAATGATACCGCGAGACCCACGCTCACCGGC
TCCAGATTTATCAGCAATAAACCAGCCAGCCGGAAGGGCCGAGCGCAGAAGTGGTCCTGCAACTTTATCC
GCCTCCATCCAGTCTATTAATTGTTGCCGGGAAGCTAGAGTAAGTAGTTCGCCAGTTAATAGTTTGCGCA
ACGTTGTTGCCATTGCTACAGGCATCGTGGTGTCACGCTCGTCGTTTGGTATGGCTTCATTCAGCTCCGG
TTCCCAACGATCAAGGCGAGTTACATGATCCCCCATGTTGTGCAAAAAAGCGGTTAGCTCCTTCGGTCCT
CCGATCGTTGTCAGAAGTAAGTTGGCCGCAGTGTTATCACTCATGGTTATGGCAGCACTGCATAATTCTC
TTACTGTCATGCCATCCGTAAGATGCTTTTCTGTGACTGGTGAGTACTCAACCAAGTCATTCTGAGAATA
GTGTATGCGGCGACCGAGTTGCTCTTGCCCGGCGTCAATACGGGATAATACCGCGCCACATAGCAGAACT
TTAAAAGTGCTCATCATTGGAAAACGTTCTTCGGGGCGAAAACTCTCAAGGATCTTACCGCTGTTGAGAT
CCAGTTCGATGTAACCCACTCGTGCACCCAACTGATCTTCAGCATCTTTTACTTTCACCAGCGTTTCTGG
GTGAGCAAAAACAGGAAGGCAAAATGCCGCAAAAAAGGGAATAAGGGCGACACGGAAATGTTGAATACTC
ATACTCTTCCTTTTTCAATATTATTGAAGCATTTATCAGGGTTATTGTCTCATGAGCGGATACATATTTG
AATGTATTTAGAAAAATAAACAAATAGGGGTTCCGCGCACATTTCCCCGAAAAGTGCCACCTAAATTGTA
AGCGTTAATATTTTGTTAAAATTCGCGTTAAATTTTTGTTAAATCAGCTCATTTTTTAACCAATAGGCCG
AAATCGGCAAAATCCCTTATAAATCAAAAGAATAGACCGAGATAGGGT
[37 nt withheld, positions 12089-12125]
AAAGAACGTGGACTCCAACGTCAAAGG
[49 nt withheld, positions 12153-12201]
T
[91 nt withheld, positions 12203-12293]
G
[124 nt withheld, positions 12295-12418]
CCCATTCGCCATTCAGGCTGCGCAACTGTTGGGAAGGGCGATCGGTGCGGGCCTCTTCGCTATTACGCCA
GCTGGCGAAAGGGGGATGTGCTGCAAGGCGATTAAGTTGGGTAACGCCAGGGTTTTCCCAGTCACGACGT
TGTAAAACGACGGCCAGTGAGCGCGCGTAATACGACTCACTATAGGGCGAATTGGAGCT
