Features (pLannotate 1.2.2; 36 found; start..end, strand, type, name):
     26..1108    +  misc_feature   Rosa26 left arm: left homology arm from intron 1 of the mouse Rosa26 gene (Soriano, 1999)
   1131..1234    +  misc_feature   Ad SA: adenovirus major late transcript splice acceptor (Friedrich and Soriano, 1991)
   1240..1258    -  misc_feature   MCS (fragment): pBluescript multiple cloning site
   1402..1476    +  CDS            small t antigen (fragment): SV40 (simian virus 40) small t antigen
   1478..1543    +  intron         small t intron: SV40 (simian virus 40) small t antigen intron
   1590..1724    -  polyA_signal   SV40 poly(A) signal: SV40 polyadenylation signal
   1747..1830    -  CDS            large T antigen (fragment): large T antigen from SV40 (simian virus 40)
   1856..1903    +  protein_bind   FRT: FLP-mediated recombination occurs in the 8-bp core sequence TCTAGAAA (Turan and Bode, 2011). FLP recombinase from the Saccharomyces cerevisiae 2μ plasmid
   1918..2297    +  enhancer       CMV enhancer: human cytomegalovirus immediate early enhancer
   2299..2574    +  promoter       chicken β-actin promoter: No description available
   2575..3591    +  intron         chimeric intron: chimera between introns from chicken β-actin and rabbit β-globin
   3638..3671    +  protein_bind   loxP: Cre-mediated recombination occurs in the 8-bp core sequence (GCATACAT). Cre recombinase
   3672..3693    -  misc_feature   MCS (fragment): pUC18/19 multiple cloning site
   3768..4367    +  CDS            PuroR: puromycin N-acetyltransferase; pac from Streptomyces alboniger; confers resistance to puromycin
   4417..4482    +  CDS            dmpM (fragment): DMPM_STRAD - Protein inferred from homology: Swiss-Prot protein existence level 3. From Streptomyces alboniger.
   4491..4574    +  CDS            large T antigen (fragment): large T antigen from SV40 (simian virus 40)
   4597..4731    +  polyA_signal   SV40 poly(A) signal: SV40 polyadenylation signal
   4733..4766    +  protein_bind   loxP: Cre-mediated recombination occurs in the 8-bp core sequence (GCATACAT). Cre recombinase
   4857..4875    -  misc_feature   MCS (fragment): pBluescript multiple cloning site
   4893..5117    +  polyA_signal   bGH poly(A) signal: bovine growth hormone polyadenylation signal
   5121..5142    +  promoter       SV40 promoter (fragment): SV40 enhancer and early promoter
   5161..5178    -  promoter       T7 promoter (fragment): promoter for bacteriophage T7 RNA polymerase
   5183..5317    -  polyA_signal   SV40 poly(A) signal: SV40 polyadenylation signal
   5390..9730    +  misc_feature   Rosa26 right arm: right homology arm from intron 1 of the mouse Rosa26 gene (Soriano, 1999)
   9743..9766    -  misc_feature   MCS (fragment): pBluescript multiple cloning site
   9780..9798    -  promoter       T3 promoter: promoter for bacteriophage T3 RNA polymerase
   9841..9863    -  protein_bind   lac operator (fragment): The lac repressor binds to the lac operator to inhibit transcription in E. coli. This inhibition can be relieved by adding lactose or isopropyl-β-D-thiogalactopyranoside (IPTG). lac repressor encoded by lacI
   9867..9897    -  promoter       lac promoter: promoter for the E. coli lac operon
   9912..9933    -  protein_bind   CAP binding site: CAP binding activates transcription in the presence of cAMP. E. coli catabolite activator protein
   9946..10038   -  CDS            lacI (fragment): lac repressor; lacI; The lac repressor binds to the lac operator to inhibit transcription in E. coli. This inhibition can be relieved by adding lactose or isopropyl-β-D-thiogalactopyranoside (IPTG).
  10221..10809   -  rep_origin     ori: high-copy-number ColE1/pMB1/pBR322/pUC origin of replication
  10980..11840   -  CDS            AmpR: β-lactamase; bla; confers resistance to ampicillin, carbenicillin, and related antibiotics
  11841..11945   -  promoter       AmpR promoter: bla
  11972..12400   +  rep_origin     f1 ori (sequence partly withheld): f1 bacteriophage origin of replication; arrow indicates direction of (+) strand synthesis
  12431..12586   -  CDS            lacZα (fragment): LacZα fragment of β-galactosidase; lacZ fragment
  12594..12612   +  promoter       T7 promoter: promoter for bacteriophage T7 RNA polymerase
>Addgene plasmid #74286 | pR26 CAG AsiSI/MluI Sequencing Result | analyzer sequence | sequence record 373035
CCACCGCATTACCCTGTTATCCCTAGCGGCAGGCCCTCCGAGCGTGGTGGAGCCGTTCTGTGAGACAGCC
GGGTACGAGTCGTGACGCTGGAAGGGGCAAGCGGGTGGTGGGCAGGAATGCGGTCCGCCCTGCAGCAACC
GGAGGGGGAGGGAGAAGGGAGCGGAAAAGTCTCCACCGGACGCGGCCATGGCTCGGGGGGGGGGGGGCAG
CGGAGGAGCGCTTCCGGCCGACGTCTCGTCGCTGATTGGCTTCTTTTCCTCCCGCCGTGTGTGAAAACAC
AAATGGCGTGTTTTGGTTGGCGTAAGGCGCCTGTCAGTTAACGGCAGCCGGAGTGCGCAGCCGCCGGCAG
CCTCGCTCTGCCCACTGGGTGGGGCGGGAGGTAGGTGGGGTGAGGCGAGCTGGACGTGCGGGCGCGGTCG
GCCTCTGGCGGGGCGGGGGRGGGGAGGGAGGGTCAGCGAAAGTAGCTCGCGCGCGAGCGGCCGCCCACCC
TCCCCTTCCTCTGGGGGAGTCGTTTTACCCGCCGCCGGCCGGGCCTCGTCGTCTGATTGGCTCTCGGGGC
CCAGAAAACTGGCCCTTGCCATTGGCTCGTGTTCGTGCAAGTTGAGTCCATCCGCCGGCCAGCGGGGGCG
GCGAGGAGGCGCTCCCAGGTTCCGGCCCTCCCCTCGGCCCCGCGCCGCAGAGTCTGGCCGCGCGCCCCTG
CGCAACGTGGCAGGAAGCGCGCGCTGGGGGCGGGGACGGGCAGTAGGGCTGAGCGGCTGCGGGGCGGGTG
CAAGCACGTTTCCGACTTGAGTTGCCTCAAGAGGGGCGTGCTGAGCCAGACCTCCATCGCGCACTCCGGG
GAGTGGAGGGAAGGAGCGAGGGCTCAGTTGGGCTGTTTTGGAGGCAGGAAGCACTTGCTCTCCCAAAGTC
GCTCTGAGTTGTTATCAGTAAGGGAGCTGCAGTGGAGTAGGCGGGGAGAAGGCCGCACCCTTCTCCGGAG
GGGGGAGGGGAGTGTTGCAATACCTTTCTGGGAGTTCTCTGCTGCCTCCTGGCTTCTGAGGACCGCCCTG
GGCCTGGGAGAATCCCTTCCCCCTCTTCCCTCGTGATCTGCAACTCCAGTCTTTCTAGGCGCGCCCGGGC
TGCAGATCTGTAGGGCGCAGTAGTCCAGGGTTTCCTTGATGATGTCATACTTATCCTGTCCCTTTTTTTT
CCACAGCTCGCGGTTGAGGACAAACTCTTCGCGGTCTTTCCAGTGGGGATCGACGGTATCGATAAGCTGG
CCGCTCTAGTGGCCGTACGGGCCCACCTGCCGGGCCACTTAATTAAATTTAAATCACAATTCCAGCTGAG
CGCCGGTCGCTACCATTACCAGTTGGTCTGGTGTCAAAAATAATAATAACCGGGCAGGGGGGATCTGCAT
GGATCTTTGTGAAGGAACCTTACTTCTGTGGTGTGACATAATTGGACAAACTACCTACAGAGATTTAAAG
CTCTAAGGTAAATATAAAATTTTTAAGTGTATAATGTGTTAAACTACTGATTCTAATTGTTTGTGTATTT
TAGATTCCAACCTATGGAACTGATGAATGGGAGCAGTGGTGGAATGCCAGATCCAGACATGATAAGATAC
ATTGATGAGTTTGGACAAACCACAACTAGAATGCAGTGAAAAAAATGCTTTATTTGTGAAATTTGTGATG
CTATTGCTTTATTTGTAACCATTATAAGCTGCAATAAACAAGTTAACAACAACAATTGCATTCATTTTAT
GTTTCAGGTTCAGGGGGAGGTGTGGGAGGTTTTTTAAAGCAAGTAAAACCTCTACAAATGTGGTATGGCT
GATTATGATCTGCGGCCGTGCTAGCGCTTAAGCTTGAAGTTCCTATTCCGAAGTTCCTATTCTCTAGAAA
GTATAGGAACTTCGGCGCGCCGGATTCGACATTGATTATTGACTAGTTATTAATAGTAATCAATTACGGG
GTCATTAGTTCATAGCCCATATATGGAGTTCCGCGTTACATAACTTACGGTAAATGGCCCGCCTGGCTGA
CCGCCCAACGACCCCCGCCCATTGACGTCAATAATGACGTATGTTCCCATAGTAACGCCAATAGGGACTT
TCCATTGACGTCAATGGGTGGAGTATTTACGGTAAACTGCCCACTTGGCAGTACATCAAGTGTATCATAT
GCCAAGTACGCCCCCTATTGACGTCAATGACGGTAAATGGCCCGCCTGGCATTATGCCCAGTACATGACC
TTATGGGACTTTCCTACTTGGCAGTACATCTACGTATTAGTCATCGCTATTACCATGGTCGAGGTGAGCC
CCACGTTCTGCTTCACTCTCCCCATCTCCCCCCCCTCCCCACCCCCAATTTTGTATTTATTTATTTTTTA
ATTATTTTGTGCAGCGATGGGGGCGGGGGGGGGGGGGGGGCGCGCCRGGSGGGGSGGGGSGGGGSGRGGG
GSGGGGSGGGGSGAGGCGGAGAGGTGCGGCGGCAGCCAATCAGAGCGGCGCGCTCCGAAAGTTTCCTTTT
ATGGCGAGGCGGCGGCGGCGGCGGCCCTATAAAAAGCGAAGCGCGCGGCGGGCGGGAGTCGCTGCGCGCT
GCCTTCGCCCCGTGCCCCGCTCCGCCGCCGCCTCGCGCCGCCCGCCCCGGCTCTGACTGACCGCGTTACT
CCCACAGGTGAGCGGGCGGGACGGCCCTTCTCCTCCGGGCTGTAATTAGCGCTTGGTTTAATGACGGCTT
GTTTCTTTTCTGTGGCTGCGTGAAAGCCTTGAGGGGCTCCGGGAGGGCCCTTTGTGCGGGGGGAGCGGCT
CGGGGGGTGCGTGCGTGTGTGTGTGCGTGGGGAGCGCCGCGTGCGGCTCCGCGCTGCCCGGCGGCTGTGA
GCGCTGCGGGCGCGGCGCGGGGCTTTGTGCGCTCCGCAGTGTGCGCGAGGGGAGCGCGGCCGGGGGCGGT
GCCCCGCGGTGCGGGGGGGGCTGCGAGGGGAACAAAGGCTGCGTGCGGGGTGTGTGCGTGGGGGGGTGAG
CAGGGGGTGTGGGCGCGTCGGTCGGGCTGCAACCCCCCCTGCACCCCCCTCCCCGAGTTGCTGAGCACGG
CCCGGCTTCGGGTGCGGGGCTCCGTACGGGGCGTGGCGCGGGGCTCGCCGTGCCGGGCGGGGGGTGGCGG
CAGGTGGGGGTGCCGGGCGGGGCGGGGCCGCCTCGGGCCGGGGAGGGCTCGGGGGAGGGGCGCGGCGGCC
CCCGGAGCGCCGGCGGCTGTCGAGGCGCGGCGAGCCGCAGCCATTGCCTTTTATGGTAATCGTGCGAGAG
GGCGCAGGGACTTCCTTTGTCCCAAATCTGTGCGGAGCCGAAATCTGGGAGGCGCCGCCGCACCCCCTCT
AGCGGGCGCGGGGCGAAGCGGTGCGGCGCCGGCAGGAAGGAAATGGGCGGGGAGGGCCTTCGTGCGTCGC
CGCGCCGCCGTCCCCTTCTCCCTCTCCAGCCTCGGGGCTGTCCGCGGGGGGACGGCTGCCTTCGGGGGGG
ACGGGGCAGGGCGGGGTTCGGCTTCTGGCGTGTGACCGGCGGCTCTAGAGCCTCTGCTAACCATGTTCAT
GCCTTCTTCTTTTTCCTACAGATCCTTAATTAACCGTCTTAAGCCTGTAACAACCGGTACAGTTCGAATA
ACTTCGTATAGCATACATTATACGAAGTTATAAGCTTGCATGCCTGCAGGTCGGCCGCCACGACCGGCCG
GTGCCGCCACCATCCCCTGACCCACGCCCCTGACCCCTCACAAGGAGACGACCTTCCATGACCGAGTACA
AGCCCACGGTGCGCCTCGCCACCCGCGACGACGTCCCCCGGGCCGTACGCACCCTCGCCGCCGCGTTCGC
CGACTACCCCGCCACGCGCCACACCGTCGACCCGGACCGCCACATCGAGCGGGTCACCGAGCTGCAAGAA
CTCTTCCTCACGCGCGTCGGGCTCGACATCGGCAAGGTGTGGGTCGCGGACGACGGCGCCGCGGTGGCGG
TCTGGACCACGCCGGAGAGCGTCGAAGCGGGGGCGGTGTTCGCCGAGATCGGCCCGCGCATGGCCGAGTT
GAGCGGTTCCCGGCTGGCCGCGCAGCAACAGATGGAAGGCCTCCTGGCGCCGCACCGGCCCAAGGAGCCC
GCGTGGTTCCTGGCCACCGTCGGCGTCTCGCCCGACCACCAGGGCAAGGGTCTGGGCAGCGCCGTCGTGC
TCCCCGGAGTGGAGGCGGCCGAGCGCGCCGGGGTGCCCGCCTTCCTGGAGACCTCCGCGCCCCGCAACCT
CCCCTTCTACGAGCGGCTCGGCTTCACCGTCACCGCCGACGTCGAGGTGCCCGAAGGACCGCGCACCTGG
TGCATGACCCGCAAGCCCGGTGCCTGACGCCCGCCCCACGACCCGCAGCGCCCGACCGAAAGGAGCGCAC
GACCCCATGGCTCCGACCGAAGCCACCCGGGGCGGCCCCGCCGACCCCGCACCCGCCCCCGAGGCCCACC
GACTCTAGAGGATCATAATCAGCCATACCACATTTGTAGAGGTTTTACTTGCTTTAAAAAACCTCCCACA
CCTCCCCCTGAACCTGAAACATAAAATGAATGCAATTGTTGTTGTTAACTTGTTTATTGCAGCTTATAAT
GGTTACAAATAAAGCAATAGCATCACAAATTTCACAAATAAAGCATTTTTTTCACTGCATTCTAGTTGTG
GTTTGTCCAAACTCATCAATGTATCTTATCATGTCTGGATCCATAACTTCGTATAGCATACATTATACGA
AGTTATACCGGGCCACCATAGTCGCGAGTAGCTTGGGCCAGCTAGGCCTTGACCAAAGTTCCTCTGGAAT
TGCGATCGCACGCGTAAATGATTGCAGATCCACTAGTTCTAGAGCTCGCTGATCAGCCTCGACTGTGCCT
TCTAGTTGCCAGCCATCTGTTGTTTGCCCCTCCCCCGTGCCTTCCTTGACCCTGGAAGGTGCCACTCCCA
CTGTCCTTTCCTAATAAAATGAGGAAATTGCATCGCATTGTCTGAGTAGGTGTCATTCTATTCTGGGGGG
TGGGGTGGGGCAGGACAGCAAGGGGGAGGATTGGGAAGACAATAGCAGGCATGCTGGGGATGCGGTGGGC
TCTATGGCTTCTGAGGCGGAAAGAACCAGCTGGGGCTCGAGCCTCTAGAACTATAGTGAGTCGTATTACG
TAGATCCAGACATGATAAGATACATTGATGAGTTTGGACAAACCACAACTAGAATGCAGTGAAAAAAATG
CTTTATTTGTGAAATTTGTGATGCTATTGCTTTATTTGTAACCATTATAAGCTGCAATAAACAAGTTAAC
AACAACAATTGCATTCATTTTATGTTTCAGGTTCAGGGGGAGGTGTGGGAGGTTTTTTAATTCGCGGCCC
TAGAAGATGGGCGGGAGTCTTCTGGGCAGGCTTAAAGGCTAACCTGGTGTGTGGGCGTTGTCCTGCAGGG
GAATTGAACAGGTGTAAAATTGGAGGGACAAGACTTCCCACAGATTTTCGGTTTTGTCGGGAAGTTTTTT
AATAGGGGCAAATAAGGAAAATGGGAGGATAGGTAGTCATCTGGGGTTTTATGCAGCAAAACTACAGGTT
ATTATTGCTTGTGATCCGCCTCGGAGTATTTTCCATCGAGGTAGATTAAAGACATGCTCACCCGAGTTTT
ATACTCTCCTGCTTGAGATCCTTACTACAGTATGAAATTACAGTGTCGCGAGTTAGACTATGTAAGCAGA
ATTTTAATCATTTTTAAAGAGCCCAGTACTTCATATCCATTTCTCCCGCTCCTTCTGCAGCCTTATCAAA
AGGTATTTTAGAACACTCATTTTAGCCCCATTTTCATTTATTATACTGGCTTATCCAACCCCTAGACAGA
GCATTGGCATTTTCCCTTTCCTGATCTTAGAAGTCTGATGACTCATGAAACCAGACAGATTAGTTACATA
CACCACAAATCGAGGCTGTAGCTGGGGCCTCAACACTGCAGTTCTTTTATAACTCCTTAGTACACTTTTT
GTTGATCCTTTGCCTTGATCCTTAATTTTCAGTGTCTATCACCTCTCCCGTCAGGTGGTGTTCCACATTT
GGGCCTATTCTCAGTCCAGGGAGTTTTACAACAATAGATGTATTGAGAATCCAACCTAAAGCTTAACTTT
CCACTCCCATGAATGCCTCTCTCCTTTTTCTCCATTTATAAACTGAGCTATTAACCATTAATGGTTTCCA
GGTGGATGTCTCCTCCCCCAATATTACCTGATGTATCTTACATATTGCCAGGCTGATATTTTAAGACATT
AAAAGGTATATTTCATTATTGAGCCACATGGTATTGATTACTGCTTACTAAAATTTTGTCATTGTACACA
TCTGTAAAAGGTGGTTCCTTTTGGAATGCAAAGTTCAGGTGTTTGTTGTCTTTCCTGACCTAAGGTCTTG
TGAGCTTGTATTTTTTCTATTTAAGCAGTGCTTTCTCTTGGACTGGCTTGACTCATGGCATTCTACACGT
TATTGCTGGTCTAAATGTGATTTTGCCAAGCTTCTTCAGGACCTATAATTTTGCTTGACTTGTAGCCAAA
CACAAGTAAAATGATTAAGCAACAAATGTATTTGTGAAGCTTGGTTTTTAGGTTGTTGTGTTGTGTGTGC
TTGTGCTCTATAATAATACTATCCAGGGGCTGGAGAGGTGGCTCGGAGTTCAAGAGCACAGACTGCTCTT
CCAGAAGTCCTGAGTTCAATTCCCAGCAACCACATGGTGGCTCACAACCATCTGTAATGGGATCTGATGC
CCTCTTCTGGTGTGTCTGAAGACCACAAGTGTATTCACATTAAATAAATAAATCCTCCTTCTTCTTCTTT
TTTTTTTTTTTAAAGAGAATACTGTCTCCAGTAGAATTTACTGAAGTAATGAAATACTTTGTGTTTGTTC
CAATATGGTAGCCAATAATCAAATTACTCTTTAAGCACTGGAAATGTTACCAAGGAACTAATTTTTATTT
GAAGTGTAACTGTGGACAGAGGAGCCATAACTGCAGACTTGTGGGATACAGAAGACCAATGCAGACTTTA
ATGTCTTTTCTCTTACACTAAGCAATAAAGAAATAAAAATTGAACTTCTAGTATCCTATTTGTTTAAACT
GCTAGCTTTACTTAACTTTTGTGCTTCATCTATACAAAGCTGAAAGCTAAGTCTGCAGCCATTACTAAAC
ATGAAAGCAAGTAATGATAATTTTGGATTTCAAAAATGTAGGGCCAGAGTTTAGCCAGCCAGTGGTGGTG
CTTGCCTTTATGCCTTTAATCCCAGCACTCTGGAGGCAGAGACAGGCAGATCTCTGAGTTTGAGCCCAGC
CTGGTCTACACATCAAGTTCTATCTAGGATAGCCAGGAATACACACAGAAACCCTGTTGGGGAGGGGGGC
TCTGAGATTTCATAAAATTATAATTGAAGCATTCCCTAATGAGCCACTATGGATGTGGCTAAATCCGTCT
ACCTTTCTGATGAGATTTGGGTATTATTTTTTCTGTCTCTGCTGTTGGTTGGGTCTTTTGACACTGTGGG
CTTTCTTTAAAGCCTCCTTCCTGCCATGTGGTCTCTTGTTTGCTACTAACTTCCCATGGCTTAAATGGCA
TGGCTTTTTGCCTTCTAAGGGCAGCTGCTGAGATTTGCAGCCTGATTTCCAGGGTGGGGTTGGGAAATCT
TTCAAACACTAAAATTGTCCTTTAATTTTTTTTTTAAAAAATGGGTTATATAATAAACCTCATAAAATAG
TTATGAGGAGTGAGGTGGACTAATATTAAATGAGTCCCTCCCCTATAAAAGAGCTATTAAGGCTTTTTGT
CTTATACTTAACTTTTTTTTTAAATGTGGTATCTTTAGAACCAAGGGTCTTAGAGTTTTAGTATACAGAA
ACTGTTGCATCGCTTAATCAGATTTTCTAGTTTCAAATCCAGAGAATCCAAATTCTTCACAGCCAAAGTC
AAATTAAGAATTTCTGACTTTTAATGTTAATTTGCTTACTGTGAATATAAAAATGATAGCTTTTCCTGAG
GCAGGGTCTCACTATGTATCTCTGCCTGATCTGCAACAAGATATGTAGACTAAAGTTCTGCCTGCTTTTG
TCTCCTGAATACTAAGGTTAAAATGTAGTAATACTTTTGGAACTTGCAGGTCAGATTCTTTTATAGGGGA
CACACTAAGGGAGCTTGGGTGATAGTTGGTAAAATGTGTTTCAAGTGATGAAAACTTGAATTATTATCAC
CGCAACCTACTTTTTAAAAAAAAAAGCCAGGCCTGTTAGAGCATGCTTAAGGGATCCCTAGGACTTGCTG
AGCACACAAGAGTAGTTACTTGGCAGGCTCCTGGTGAGAGCATATTTCAAAAAACAAGGCAGACAACCAA
GAAACTACAGTTAAGGTTACCTGTCTTTAAACCATCTGCATATACACAGGGATATTAAAATATTCCAAAT
AATATTTCATTCAAGTTTTCCCCCATCAAATTGGGACATGGATTTCTCCGGTGAATAGGCAGAGTTGGAA
ACTAAACAAATGTTGGTTTTGTGATTTGTGAAATTGTTTTCAAGTGATAGTTAAAGCCCATGAGATACAG
AACAAAGCTGCTATTTCGAGGTCTCTTGGTTTATACTCAGAAGCACTTCTTTGGGTTTCCCTGCACTATC
CTGATCATGTGCTAGGCCTACCTTAGGCTGATTGTTGTTCAAATAAACTTAAGTTTCCTGTCAGGTGATG
TCATATGATTTCATATATCAAGGCAAAACATGTTATATATGTTAAACATTTGTACTTAATGTGAAAGTTA
GGTCTTTGTGGGTTTGATTTTTAATTTTCAAAACCTGAGCTAAATAAGTCATTTTTACATGTCTTACATT
TGGTGGAATTGTATAATTGTGGTTTGCAGGCAAGACTCTCTGACCTAGTAACCCTACCTATAGAGCACTT
TGCTGGGTCACAAGTCTAGGAGTCAAGCATTTCACCTTGAAGTTGAGACGTTTTGTTAGTGTATACTAGT
TTATATGTTGGAGGACATGTTTATCCAGAAGATATTCAGGACTATTTTTGACTGGGCTAAGGAATTGATT
CTGATTAGCACTGTTAGTGAGCATTGAGTGGCCTTTAGGCTTGAATTGGAGTCACTTGTATATCTCAAAT
AATGCTGGCCTTTTTTAAAAAGCCCTTGTTCTTTATCACCCTGTTTTCTACATAATTTTTGTTCAAAGAA
ATACTTGTTTGGATCTCCTTTTGACAACAATAGCATGTTTTCAAGCCATATTTTTTTTCCTTTTTTTTTT
TTTTTTTGGTTTTTCGAGACAGGGTTTCTCTGTATAGCCCTGGCTGTCCTGGAACTCACTTTGTAGACCA
GGCTGGCCTCGAACTCAGAAATCCGCCTGCCTCTGCCTCCTGAGTGCCGGGATTAAAGGCGTGCACCACC
ACGCCTGGCTAAGTTGGATATTTTGTTATATAACTATAACCAATACTAACTCCACTGGGTGGATTTTTAA
TTCAGTCAGTAGTCTTAAGTGGTCTTTATTGGCCCTTCATTAAAATCTACTGTTCACTCTAACAGAGGCT
GTTGGTACTAGTGGCACTTAAGCAACTTCCTACGGATATACTAGCAGATTAAGGGTCAGGGATAGAAACT
AGTCTAGCGTTTTGTATACCTACCAGCTTTATACTACCTTGTTCTGATAGAAATATTTCAGGACATCTAG
CTTATCGATACCGTCGACGGTATCGATAAGCTTGATCCAGCTTTTGTTCCCTTTAGTGAGGGTTAATTGC
GCGCTTGGCGTAATCATGGTCATAGCTGTTTCCTGTGTGAAATTGTTATCCGCTCACAATTCCACACAAC
ATACGAGCCGGAAGCATAAAGTGTAAAGCCTGGGGTGCCTAATGAGTGAGCTAACTCACATTAATTGCGT
TGCGCTCACTGCCCGCTTTCCAGTCGGGAAACCTGTCGTGCCAGCTGCATTAATGAATCGGCCAACGCGC
GGGGAGAGGCGGTTTGCGTATTGGGCGCTCTTCCGCTTCCTCGCTCACTGACTCGCTGCGCTCGGTCGTT
CGGCTGCGGCGAGCGGTATCAGCTCACTCAAAGGCGGTAATACGGTTATCCACAGAATCAGGGGATAACG
CAGGAAAGAACATGTGAGCAAAAGGCCAGCAAAAGGCCAGGAACCGTAAAAAGGCCGCGTTGCTGGCGTT
TTTCCATAGGCTCCGCCCCCCTGACGAGCATCACAAAAATCGACGCTCAAGTCAGAGGTGGCGAAACCCG
ACAGGACTATAAAGATACCAGGCGTTTCCCCCTGGAAGCTCCCTCGTGCGCTCTCCTGTTCCGACCCTGC
CGCTTACCGGATACCTGTCCGCCTTTCTCCCTTCGGGAAGCGTGGCGCTTTCTCATAGCTCACGCTGTAG
GTATCTCAGTTCGGTGTAGGTCGTTCGCTCCAAGCTGGGCTGTGTGCACGAACCCCCCGTTCAGCCCGAC
CGCTGCGCCTTATCCGGTAACTATCGTCTTGAGTCCAACCCGGTAAGACACGACTTATCGCCACTGGCAG
CAGCCACTGGTAACAGGATTAGCAGAGCGAGGTATGTAGGCGGTGCTACAGAGTTCTTGAAGTGGTGGCC
TAACTACGGCTACACTAGAAGAACAGTATTTGGTATCTGCGCTCTGCTGAAGCCAGTTACCTTCGGAAAA
AGAGTTGGTAGCTCTTGATCCGGCAAACAAACCACCGCTGGTAGCGGTGGTTTTTTTGTTTGCAAGCAGC
AGATTACGCGCAGAAAAAAAGGATCTCAAGAAGATCCTTTGATCTTTTCTACGGGGTCTGACGCTCAGTG
GAACGAAAACTCACGTTAAGGGATTTTGGTCATGAGATTATCAAAAAGGATCTTCACCTAGATCCTTTTA
AATTAAAAATGAAGTTTTAAATCAATCTAAAGTATATATGAGTAAACTTGGTCTGACAGTTACCAATGCT
TAATCAGTGAGGCACCTATCTCAGCGATCTGTCTATTTCGTTCATCCATAGTTGCCTGACTCCCCGTCGT
GTAGATAACTACGATACGGGAGGGCTTACCATCTGGCCCCAGTGCTGCAATGATACCGCGAGACCCACGC
TCACCGGCTCCAGATTTATCAGCAATAAACCAGCCAGCCGGAAGGGCCGAGCGCAGAAGTGGTCCTGCAA
CTTTATCCGCCTCCATCCAGTCTATTAATTGTTGCCGGGAAGCTAGAGTAAGTAGTTCGCCAGTTAATAG
TTTGCGCAACGTTGTTGCCATTGCTACAGGCATCGTGGTGTCACGCTCGTCGTTTGGTATGGCTTCATTC
AGCTCCGGTTCCCAACGATCAAGGCGAGTTACATGATCCCCCATGTTGTGCAAAAAAGCGGTTAGCTCCT
TCGGTCCTCCGATCGTTGTCAGAAGTAAGTTGGCCGCAGTGTTATCACTCATGGTTATGGCAGCACTGCA
TAATTCTCTTACTGTCATGCCATCCGTAAGATGCTTTTCTGTGACTGGTGAGTACTCAACCAAGTCATTC
TGAGAATAGTGTATGCGGCGACCGAGTTGCTCTTGCCCGGCGTCAATACGGGATAATACCGCGCCACATA
GCAGAACTTTAAAAGTGCTCATCATTGGAAAACGTTCTTCGGGGCGAAAACTCTCAAGGATCTTACCGCT
GTTGAGATCCAGTTCGATGTAACCCACTCGTGCACCCAACTGATCTTCAGCATCTTTTACTTTCACCAGC
GTTTCTGGGTGAGCAAAAACAGGAAGGCAAAATGCCGCAAAAAAGGGAATAAGGGCGACACGGAAATGTT
GAATACTCATACTCTTCCTTTTTCAATATTATTGAAGCATTTATCAGGGTTATTGTCTCATGAGCGGATA
CATATTTGAATGTATTTAGAAAAATAAACAAATAGGGGTTCCGCGCACATTTCCCCGAAAAGTGCCACCT
G
[124 nt withheld, positions 11972-12095]
C
[91 nt withheld, positions 12097-12187]
A
[49 nt withheld, positions 12189-12237]
CCTTTGACGTTGGAGTCCACGTTCTTT
[37 nt withheld, positions 12265-12301]
ACCCTATCTCGGTCTATTCTTTTGATTTATAAGGGATTTTGCCGATTTCGGCCTATTGGTTAAAAAATGA
GCTGATTTAACAAAAATTTAACGCGAATTTTAACAAAATATTAACGCTTACAATTTCCATTCGCCATTCA
GGCTGCGCAACTGTTGGGAAGGGCGATCGGTGCGGGCCTCTTCGCTATTACGCCAGCTGGCGAAAGGGGG
ATGTGCTGCAAGGCGATTAAGTTGGGTAACGCCAGGGTTTTCCCAGTCACGACGTTGTAAAACGACGGCC
AGTGAGCGCGCGTAATACGACTCACTATAGGGCGAATTGGAGCT
