>Addgene plasmid #74286 | pR26 CAG AsiSI/MluI | addgene partial sequence | sequence record 156011 | M13pUC-Rev 5'-AGCGGATAACAATTTCACACAGG-3'
AGCGCGCAATTAACCCTCACTAAAGGGAACAAAAGCTGGATCAAGCTTATCGATACCGTCGACGGTATCG
ATAAGCTAGATGTCCTGAAATATTTCTATCAGAACAAGGTAGTATAAAGCTGGTAGGTATACAAAACGCT
AGACTAGTTTCTATCCCTGACCCTTAATCTGCTAGTATATCCGTAGGAAGTTGCTTAAGTGCCACTAGTA
CCAACAGCCTCTGTTAGAGTGAACAGTAGATTTTAATGAAGGGCCAATAAAGACCACTTAAGACTACTGA
CTGAATTAAAAATCCACCCAGTGGAGTTAGTATTGGTTATAGTTATATAACAAAATATCCAACTTAGCCA
GGCGTGGTGGTGCACGCCTTTAATCCCGGCACTCAGGAGGCAGAGGCAGGCGGATTTCTGAGTTCGAGGC
CAGCCTGGTCTACAAAGTGAGTTCCAGGACAGCCAGGGCTATACAGAGAAACCCTGTCTCGAAAAACCAA
AAAAAAAAAAAAAAAGGAAAAAAAATATGGCTTGAAAACATGCTATTGTTGTCAAAAGGAGATCCAAACA
AGTATTTCTTTGAACAAAAATTATGTAGAAAACAGGGTGATAAAGAACAAGGGCTTTTTAAAAAAGGCCA
GCATTATTTGAGATATACAAGTGACTCCAATTCAAGCCTAAAGGCCACTCAATGCTCACTAACAGTGCTA
ATCAGAATCAATTCCTTAGCCCAGTCAAAAATAGTCCTGAATATCTTCTGGATAAACATGTCCTCCAACA
TATAAACTAGTATACACTAAC
