>Addgene plasmid #74286 | pR26 CAG AsiSI/MluI | addgene partial sequence | sequence record 156012 | M13pUC-Fwd 5'-CCCAGTCACGACGTTGTAAAACG-3'
GGCGAATTGGAGCTCCACCGCATTACCCTGTTATCCCTAGCGGCAGGCCCTCCGAGCGTGGTGGAGCCGT
TCTGTGAGACAGCCGGGTACGAGTCGTGACGCTGGAAGGGGCAAGCGGGTGGTGGGCAGGAATGCGGTCC
GCCCTGCAGCAACCGGAGGGGGAGGGAGAAGGGAGCGGAAAAGTCTCCACCGGACGCGGCCATGGCTCGG
GGGGGGGGGGGCA
